Addgene plasmid #200333: pSAH59 - [ASELp | wrmScarlet | tbb-2 UTR]
Purpose: mScarlet BioPart for ASEL neurons. (1) Mark neurons or (2) cell-specific expression of transgenes (N or C-terminal fusions, or untagged). Compatible with single-copy insertion (MosTI) or arrays.
Depositing lab: Christian Froekjaer-Jensen. Depositing organization: King Abdullah University of Science and Technology (KAUST).
Backbone
  Vector backbone: Twist Amp High
  Backbone manufacturer: Twist Biosciences
  Vector type: Worm Expression
Growth in bacteria
  Bacterial resistance: Ampicillin, 100 μg/mL
  Growth temperature: 37°C
  Growth strain: DH5alpha
  Copy number: High Copy
Gene/Insert
  Gene/Insert name: [ASELp | wrmScarlet | tbb-2 UTR]
  Species: C. elegans (nematode)
  Promoter: WBGene00001533, gcy-6
  Cloning method: Restriction Enzyme; 5′ cloning site Unknown (unknown if destroyed)
Terms and licenses: Academic/Nonprofit Terms; Industry Terms: Not Available to Industry
Depositor comments: See www.wormbuilder.org/BioParts for more information.
How to cite: pSAH59 - [ASELp | wrmScarlet | tbb-2 UTR] was a gift from Christian Froekjaer-Jensen (Addgene plasmid # 200333 ; http://n2t.net/addgene:200333 ; RRID:Addgene_200333)
