[The description below was written by a language model from this plasmid's Addgene catalogue record and pLannotate feature annotations shown in this document.]
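Description:
pSAH59 is a C. elegans expression plasmid built on the Twist Amp High backbone, a high-copy bacterial cloning vector carrying a ColE1/pUC-type origin and an AmpR (β-lactamase) cassette with its own promoter for ampicillin selection in E. coli. It is one of a set of modular "BioPart" constructs designed for cell-specific expression in the worm, in this case targeting the ASEL chemosensory neuron.

The payload is a three-part cassette: an ASEL-specific promoter taken from the gcy-6 gene, the coding sequence for wrmScarlet (a worm-adapted version of the bright red fluorescent protein mScarlet), and the tbb-2 (β-tubulin) 3′ UTR/terminator, which supplies transcript termination and processing signals. The automated annotation does not label the promoter. It detects mScarlet as two fragments separated by a short gap, which would be consistent with an intron interrupting the reading frame, although the record does not say so. The feature table also shows a fragment of unc-119, a loxP site, an attB1-like site and a small lacZα remnant. The partial unc-119 sequence may relate to the stated MosTI compatibility, but the record does not explain the role of any of these elements.

According to the depositor, the plasmid can be used directly to mark ASEL neurons with red fluorescence. It can also serve as a scaffold for ASEL-restricted expression of a transgene, either as an N- or C-terminal fusion to the fluorophore or untagged. It is compatible with single-copy genomic insertion by MosTI as well as with extrachromosomal arrays.
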