Features (pLannotate 1.2.2; 10 found; start..end, strand, type, name):
    441..842     +  CDS            mScarlet (fragment): mScarlet is a basic (constitutively fluorescent) red fluorescent protein published in 2016, derived from synthetic construct. It has moderate acid sensitivity.
    896..1318    +  CDS            mScarlet (fragment): mScarlet is a basic (constitutively fluorescent) red fluorescent protein published in 2016, derived from synthetic construct. It has moderate acid sensitivity.
   1341..1510    +  terminator     tbb-2 terminator (fragment): tbb-2; transcription terminator for the C. elegans tubulin beta-2 gene
   2059..2647    -  rep_origin     ori: high-copy-number ColE1/pMB1/pBR322/pUC origin of replication
   2764..2788    -  protein_bind   attB1: mutant version of attB; recombination site for the Gateway® BP reaction BP Clonase™
   2888..3748    -  CDS            AmpR: β-lactamase; bla; confers resistance to ampicillin, carbenicillin, and related antibiotics
   3749..3853    -  promoter       AmpR promoter: bla
   3940..3983    -  CDS            lacZα (fragment): LacZα fragment of β-galactosidase; lacZ fragment
   4038..4490    +  CDS            unc-119 (fragment): UN119_CAEEL - Experimental evidence at protein level: Swiss-Prot protein existence level 1. Myristoyl-binding protein that acts as a cargo adapter: specifically binds the myristoyl moiety of a subset of N-terminally myristoylated proteins and is required for their localization. Plays a key role in ciliary membrane localization of proteins. Required for the establishment or function of the nervous system. From Caenorhabditis elegans.
   4607..4640    +  protein_bind   loxP: Cre-mediated recombination occurs in the 8-bp core sequence (GCATACAT). Cre recombinase
>Addgene plasmid #200333 | pSAH59 - [ASELp | wrmScarlet | tbb-2 UTR] | addgene full sequence | sequence record 397608 | Addgene NGS Result
CAAAAATGATTACGCCAAGCTGTAAGTTTAAACATGATCTTACTAACTAACTATTCTCATTTAAATTTTC
AGAGCTTAAAAATGGCTGAAATCACTCACAACGATGGATACGCTAATGCCCCTAGAAATGAGAAGTGCAT
CCTAAACACATCCGATGCATCCCAGACAATTCGTAATTTTCTTTCTGACTAATGAAGCTGATTAATACGC
GTATAGGACTGAACAAATATATTATCTCTGACTTGTTCGTCGAAGCCCTTCAACAAGTTTGCTCATGATT
ATGAGCCGCCTGGAATATATCCGAAAACTAATAAAAACTAAAGAAAACAAGATAGAATATTGTTTTTATA
ACACTTTTTGTATATATTAAAACCTCAGAAGACTGCCCACTTATTCATTTTCATAACTCCTTTCCAAAAA
AGAGACCAAAAATGGGGCCCGTTTCAAAGGGAGAGGCCGTTATAAAAGAATTTATGCGTTTCAAGGTCCA
CATGGAGGGATCCATGAACGGACACGAGTTCGAGATCGAGGGAGAGGGAGAGGGACGTCCATACGAGGGA
ACCCAAACCGCCAAGGTGAGTTTTATTATCGATTTTCGGGATTTTCTACTTGTAATTACCTTTTGTTTTT
AATAAGTTGCTTTTTTCCAGCTCAAGGTCACCAAGGGAGGACCACTCCCATTCTCCTGGGACATCCTCTC
CCCACAATTCATGTACGGATCCCGTGCCTTCACCAAGCACCCAGCCGACATCCCAGACTACTACAAGCAA
TCCTTCCCAGAGGGATTCAAGTGGGAGCGTGTCATGAACTTCGAGGACGGAGGAGCCGTCACCGTCACCC
AAGGTAGGTTTTCAGTTTCAATTTTTGTTGCAACTACCTCAACTCTATGTTTTCAGACACCTCCCTCGAG
GACGGAACCCTCATCTACAAGGTCAAGCTCCGTGGAACCAACTTCCCACCAGACGGACCAGTCATGCAAA
AGAAGACCATGGGATGGGAGGCCTCCACCGAGCGACTCTACCCAGAGGACGGAGTCCTCAAGGGAGACAT
CAAGGTAAATTTTTCAAGCTTCTAAATTCCAAAATAAACCATTTTAATTTCTTAATTCCAGATGGCCCTC
CGGCTCAAGGACGGAGGACGTTACCTCGCCGACTTCAAGACCACCTACAAGGCCAAGAAGCCAGTCCAAA
TGCCAGGAGCCTACAACGTCGACCGTAAGCTCGACATCACCTCCCACAACGAGGACTACACCGTCGTCGA
GCAATACGAGCGTTCCGAGGGACGTCACTCCACCGGAGGAATGGACGAGCTCTACAAGCCCGGGTGATGG
TCTCTGAGCTATGCAAAATCCTTTCAAGCATTCCCTTCTTCTCTATCACTCTTCTTTCTTTTTGTCAAAA
AATTCTCTCGCTAATTTATTTGCTTTTTTAATGTTATTATTTTATGACTTTTTATAGTCACTGAAAAGTT
TGCATCTGAGTGAAGTGAATGCTATCAAAATGTGATTCTGATATCCAGGAAACGGAGAATCTGTGCGGCA
ATGTCTTATCATTTGAAACGCGCCGTATCGATGCTGACATCATGCGGCTCCCGTGTTAGTCGAGAAGATG
GGTACGGGCCTTTATTCATCCAACACTCTACGGCTTCTTCAAGAGCTAGTAGGGCACCCTGTAGTTGGAA
AGGGATTATTTCGTATGGCGAGCCCATACCGTCTTTCTTGCGGAAGCTTAACACGATAGGAAGTTGGATA
GTTTCGAACGATGGTTCCATACGGAACGCTGTCTCAAGGATGAGTCTGACGGAGTGTAACTCGAAGGCTA
GGTGGAGGCTCAGTGATGATAAGTCTGCGATGGTGGATGCATGTGTCATGGTCATAGCTGTTTCCTGTGT
GAAATTGTTATCCGCTCAGAGGGCACAATCCTATTCCGCGCTATCCGACAATCTCCAAGACATTAGGTGG
AGTTCAGTTCGGCGTATGGCATATGTCGCTGGAAAGAACATGTGAGCAAAAGGCCAGCAAAAGGCCAGGA
ACCGTAAAAAGGCCGCGTTGCTGGCGTTTTTCCATAGGCTCCGCCCCCCTGACGAGCATCACAAAAATCG
ACGCTCAAGTCAGAGGTGGCGAAACCCGACAGGACTATAAAGATACCAGGCGTTTCCCCCTGGAAGCTCC
CTCGTGCGCTCTCCTGTTCCGACCCTGCCGCTTACCGGATACCTGTCCGCCTTTCTCCCTTCGGGAAGCG
TGGCGCTTTCTCATAGCTCACGCTGTAGGTATCTCAGTTCGGTGTAGGTCGTTCGCTCCAAGCTGGGCTG
TGTGCACGAACCCCCCGTTCAGCCCGACCGCTGCGCCTTATCCGGTAACTATCGTCTTGAGTCCAACCCG
GTAAGACACGACTTATCGCCACTGGCAGCAGCCACTGGTAACAGGATTAGCAGAGCGAGGTATGTAGGCG
GTGCTACAGAGTTCTTGAAGTGGTGGCCTAACTACGGCTACACTAGAAGAACAGTATTTGGTATCTGCGC
TCTGCTGAAGCCAGTTACCTTCGGAAAAAGAGTTGGTAGCTCTTGATCCGGCAAACAAACCACCGCTGGT
AGCGGTGGTTTTTTTGTTTGCAAGCAGCAGATTACGCGCAGAAAAAAAGGATCTCAAGAAGATCCTTTGA
TCTTTTCTACGGGGTCTGACGCTCTATTCAACAAAGCCGCCGTCCCGTCAAGTCAGCGTAAATGGGTAGG
GGGCTTCAAATCGTCCTCGTGATACCAATTCGGAGCCTGCTTTTTTGTACAAACTTGTTGATAATGGCAA
TTCAAGGATCTTCACCTAGATCCTTTTAAATTAAAAATGAAGTTTTAAATCAATCTAAAGTATATATGAG
TAAACTTGGTCTGACAGTTACCAATGCTTAATCAGTGAGGCACCTATCTCAGCGATCTGTCTATTTCGTT
CATCCATAGTTGCCTGACTCCCCGTCGTGTAGATAACTACGATACGGGAGGGCTTACCATCTGGCCCCAG
TGCTGCAATGATACCGCGAGAGCCACGCTCACCGGCTCCAGATTTATCAGCAATAAACCAGCCAGCCGGA
AGGGCCGAGCGCAGAAGTGGTCCTGCAACTTTATCCGCCTCCATCCAGTCTATTAATTGTTGCCGGGAAG
CTAGAGTAAGTAGTTCGCCAGTTAATAGTTTGCGCAACGTTGTTGCCATTGCTACAGGCATCGTGGTGTC
ACGCTCGTCGTTTGGTATGGCTTCATTCAGCTCCGGTTCCCAACGATCAAGGCGAGTTACATGATCCCCC
ATGTTGTGCAAAAAAGCGGTTAGCTCCTTCGGTCCTCCGATCGTTGTCAGAAGTAAGTTGGCCGCAGTGT
TATCACTCATGGTTATGGCAGCACTGCATAATTCTCTTACTGTCATGCCATCCGTAAGATGCTTTTCTGT
GACTGGTGAGTACTCAACCAAGTCATTCTGAGAATAGTGTATGCGGCGACCGAGTTGCTCTTGCCCGGCG
TCAATACGGGATAATACCGCGCCACATAGCAGAACTTTAAAAGTGCTCATCATTGGAAAACGTTCTTCGG
GGCGAAAACTCTCAAGGATCTTACCGCTGTTGAGATCCAGTTCGATGTAACCCACTCGTGCACCCAACTG
ATCTTCAGCATCTTTTACTTTCACCAGCGTTTCTGGGTGAGCAAAAACAGGAAGGCAAAATGCCGCAAAA
AAGGGAATAAGGGCGACACGGAAATGTTGAATACTCATACTCTTCCTTTTTCAATATTATTGAAGCATTT
ATCAGGGTTATTGTCTCATGAGCGGATACATATTTGAATGTATTTAGAAAAATAAACAAATAGGGGTTCC
GCGCACATTTCCCCGAAAAGTGCCAGATACCTGAAACAAAACCCATCGTACGGCCAAGGAAGTCTCCAAT
AACTGTGATCCACCACAAGCGCCAGGGTTTTCCCAGTCACGACGTTGTAAAACGACGGCCAGTCATGCAT
AATCCGCACGCATCTGGAATAAGGAAGTGCCATTCCGCCTGACCTAAGTGCTTTTCGAGATCGCCAAACC
GGAGAACGATCAGGAGAATGATGAGTCGCCACAGGAGTCGGCAAGATACGTGCGTTATAGATTTGCTCCA
AACTTTTTGAAACTCAAAACGGTCGGAGCAACTGTGGAATTCAAAGTAGGAGACATCCCAATCCATCATT
TCCGAATGATCGAACGTCACTTCTTCAAAGATCGCCTTCTGAAGTGTTTTGACTTTGAATTCGGATTCTG
TATTCCGAATTCACGAAACAACTGTGAACATATCTATGAGTTCCCTCAACTCTCTCAACAACTCAGTGAG
TCATTATTCTAAAAAGTACAATTCAAAAGACTAATCTCTTTTTCAGTGGACGACATGATCAACAATCCAA
ACGAGACTCGTTCTGACAGCTTCTATTTCGTCGATAACAAACTCGTCATGCACAACAAAGCCGACTACTC
ATATGATGCATAAATCTTCATTGTTGAGTTTATCTTGTTGATTTTTGAATAAATTATCAACTCTTTACTT
TTTAATGGGTTATGAAATAAATAAACATTGAAAACTGATAAACAACGTTCATCTCTATAACTTCGTATAG
CATACATTATACGAAGTTATGATAT
